Addgene plasmid #100687: YCe2026 HC_Kan_mRuby2_p9
Purpose: part designed to occupy position 9 of EMMA. Functional category: Fluorescent marker
Depositing lab: Yizhi Cai. Depositing organization: University of Edinburgh. Publication: EMMA: An Extensible Mammalian Modular Assembly Toolkit for the Rapid Design and Production of Diverse Expression Vectors. Martella A, Matjusaitis M, Auxillos J, Pollard SM, Cai Y. ACS Synth Biol. 2017 Apr 24. doi: 10.1021/acssynbio.7b00016. PubMed 28418644.
Backbone
  Vector backbone: pSMART HC_Kan
  Vector type: Synthetic Biology
Growth in bacteria
  Bacterial resistance: Kanamycin, 50 μg/mL
  Growth temperature: 37°C
  Growth strain: DH5alpha
  Copy number: High Copy
Gene/Insert
  Gene/Insert name: mRuby2
  Species: Synthetic
  Cloning method: Restriction Enzyme; 5′ cloning site Unknown (unknown if destroyed); 3′ cloning site Unknown (unknown if destroyed)
Terms and licenses: Academic/Nonprofit Terms; Industry Terms: Not Available to Industry
Depositor comments: Fluorescent reporter - Red - ?ex (nm) = 559 ?em (nm) = 600 . doi: 10.1038/nmeth.2171
How to cite: YCe2026 HC_Kan_mRuby2_p9 was a gift from Yizhi Cai (Addgene plasmid # 100687 ; http://n2t.net/addgene:100687 ; RRID:Addgene_100687)
