[The description below was written by a language model from this plasmid's Addgene catalogue record and pLannotate feature annotations shown in this document.]
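Description:
YCe2026 HC_Kan_mRuby2_p9 is a small (about 2.5 kb) synthetic-biology part plasmid from the EMMA (Extensible Mammalian Modular Assembly) toolkit, built in the pSMART HC_Kan backbone. It is a storage and donor vector rather than an expression construct. It holds a single standardised part, the coding sequence of the red fluorescent protein mRuby2, formatted to occupy position 9 of the EMMA assembly scheme, where it falls in the "fluorescent marker" functional category. The plasmid is propagated in E. coli through a high-copy ColE1/pUC-type origin. Selection is with kanamycin, conferred by an aminoglycoside phosphotransferase gene (aph(3')-Ia) that the annotation shows being driven by the cat promoter.

The feature table shows the backbone's insulated design. The tonB, T7Te and T3Te transcription terminators flank the resistance cassette and origin, which limits read-through transcription between the vector and the cloned insert. The mRuby2 open reading frame lies on the opposite strand to the kanamycin gene. No promoter, polyadenylation signal or other mammalian regulatory element is annotated around it, which fits its role as a bare coding part that gains those elements only when combined with parts from the other EMMA positions in a mammalian expression vector. mRuby2 is a constitutively fluorescent protein derived from Entacmaea quadricolor, and the depositor gives excitation and emission maxima of about 559 and 600 nm. The record lists restriction-enzyme cloning but does not identify the flanking cloning sites or the overhangs that define position 9. The part is typically used to add a red reporter or marker to modular mammalian expression constructs.
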