Features (pLannotate 1.2.2; 7 found; start..end, strand, type, name):
     26..57      +  terminator     tonB terminator: bidirectional E. coli tonB-P14 transcription terminator
     58..160     +  promoter       cat promoter: promoter of the E. coli cat gene encoding chloramphenicol acetyltransferase
    161..974     +  CDS            KanR (fragment): aminoglycoside phosphotransferase; aph(3')-Ia; confers resistance to kanamycin in bacteria or G418 (Geneticin®) in eukaryotes
    997..1024    +  terminator     T7Te terminator: phage T7 early transcription terminator
   1036..1623    -  rep_origin     ori: high-copy-number ColE1/pMB1/pBR322/pUC origin of replication
   1645..1674    -  terminator     T3Te terminator: phage T3 early transcription terminator
   1764..2471    -  CDS            mRuby2: mRuby2 is a basic (constitutively fluorescent) red fluorescent protein published in 2012, derived from Entacmaea quadricolor. It has moderate acid sensitivity.
>Addgene plasmid #100687 | YCe2026 HC_Kan_mRuby2_p9 | addgene full sequence | sequence record 192898 | Addgene NGS Result
ATCATACCTGACCTCCATAGCAGAAAGTCAAAAGCCTCCGACCGGAGGCTTTTGACTTGATCGGCACGTA
AGAGGTTCCAACTTTCACCATAATGAAATAAGATCACTACCGGGCGTATTTTTTGAGTTATCGAGATTTT
CAGGAGCTAAGGAAGCTAAAATGAGCCATATTCAACGGGAAACGTCTTGCTCGAGGCCGCGATTAAATTC
CAACATGGATGCTGATTTATATGGGTATAAATGGGCTCGCGATAATGTCGGGCAATCAGGTGCGACAATC
TATCGATTGTATGGGAAGCCCGATGCGCCAGAGTTGTTTCTGAAACATGGCAAAGGTAGCGTTGCCAATG
ATGTTACAGATGAGATGGTCAGGCTAAACTGGCTGACGGAATTTATGCCTCTTCCGACCATCAAGCATTT
TATCCGTACTCCTGATGATGCATGGTTACTCACCACTGCGATCCCAGGGAAAACAGCATTCCAGGTATTA
GAAGAATATCCTGATTCAGGTGAAAATATTGTTGATGCGCTGGCAGTGTTCCTGCGCCGGTTGCATTCGA
TTCCTGTTTGTAATTGTCCTTTTAACGGCGATCGCGTATTTCGTCTCGCTCAGGCGCAATCACGAATGAA
TAACGGTTTGGTTGGTGCGAGTGATTTTGATGACGAGCGTAATGGCTGGCCTGTTGAACAAGTCTGGAAA
GAAATGCATAAGCTTTTGCCATTCTCACCGGATTCAGTCGTCACTCATGGTGATTTCTCACTTGATAACC
TTATTTTTGACGAGGGGAAATTAATAGGTTGTATTGATGTTGGACGAGTCGGAATCGCAGACCGATACCA
GGATCTTGCCATCCTATGGAACTGCCTCGGTGAGTTTTCTCCTTCATTACAGAAACGGCTTTTTCAAAAA
TATGGTATTGATAATCCTGATATGAATAAATTGCAGTTTCACTTGATGCTCGATGAGTTTTTCTGAGGGC
CCAAATGTAATCACCTGGCTCACCTTCGGGTGGGCCTTTCTGCGTTGCTGGCGTTTTTCCATAGGCTCCG
CCCCCCTGACGAGCATCACAAAAATCGATGCTCAAGTCAGAGGTGGCGAAACCCGACAGGACTATAAAGA
TACCAGGCGTTTCCCCCTGGAAGCTCCCTCGTGCGCTCTCCTGTTCCGACCCTGCCGCTTACCGGATACC
TGTCCGCCTTTCTCCCTTCGGGAAGCGTGGCGCTTTCTCATAGCTCACGCTGTAGGTATCTCAGTTCGGT
GTAGGTCGTTCGCTCCAAGCTGGGCTGTGTGCACGAACCCCCCGTTCAGCCCGACCGCTGCGCCTTATCC
GGTAACTATCGTCTTGAGTCCAACCCGGTAAGACACGACTTATCGCCACTGGCAGCAGCCACTGGTAACA
GGATTAGCAGAGCGAGGTATGTAGGCGGTGCTACAGAGTTCTTGAAGTGGTGGCCTAACTACGGCTACAC
TAGAAGAACAGTATTTGGTATCTGCGCTCTGCTGAAGCCAGTTACCTCGGAAAAAGAGTTGGTAGCTCTT
GATCCGGCAAACAAACCACCGCTGGTAGCGGTGGTTTTTTTGTTTGCAAGCAGCAGATTACGCGCAGAAA
AAAAGGATCTCAAGAAGATCCTTTGATTTTCTACCGAAGAAAGGCCCACCCGTGAAGGTGAGCCAGTGAG
TTGATTGCAGTCCAGTTACGCTGGAGTCTGAGGCTCGTCCTGAATGATATCAAGCTTGAATTCGTTCGTC
TCGAGCATTATTACTTGTACAGCTCGTCCATCCCACCACCAAGCCCGGCGAACTTGGCAACTGCGTGTTC
GCGTTGTACTACGAACATTTCATTGTCACTTTCCTCTAACCTTTCCAGGCGGTGATCAACGGCATGGATA
CCGGGCATCTTGATGTTCCCGACGGTCTTTTTTGACCTGTAAGTTGTTACGAAAGAGCAAGACAGATGGC
CACCACCATCAACTTTCAGTGCCATATGAGTGTATCCCCTCAGACCACCATCTGCTGGATACATCATCTC
TGTATTAGGCTCCCAACCCTTGGTCTTCTTCTGCATCACGGGACCATTGGAGGGAAAGTTTACCCCTCTG
ACTTGGACGTGGTAAACGAGACAGCCATCCTCAAGGCTGGTGTCCTGCATGACGGTGACGACTCCACCAT
CTTCGTATCTCGTAACTCTTTCCCAAGTAAAACCCTCAGGAAAGGACTGTTTAAAGAAATCAGGAATGCC
TTTCGGGTACTTGATAAAAGTACGGCTGCCATACATGAACGACGTGGCAAGAATGTCAAAGGCAAATGGC
AGGGGTCCTCCCTCGATGACTTTGATCCTCATGGTTTGAGTTCCCATGTACGGATTGCCTTCTCCTTCAC
CTGTGCATTTGAATTGGTGGCCGTTGACCGAACCTTCCATGACCACCTTCATACGCATATTTTCCTTGAT
CAGCTCTTCGCCCTTAGACACGGACGCCGAGACGTGACGAATTCTCTAGATATCGCTCAATACTGACCAT
TTAA
